>Addgene plasmid #185021 | pLKO.1-Tet-Puro-shMMERVK10c_2 | addgene full sequence | sequence record 364601 | Addgene NGS Result
GACCTACACCGAACTGAGATACCTACAGCGTGAGCTATGAGAAAGCGCCACGCTTCCCGAAGGGAGAAAG
GCGGACAGGTATCCGGTAAGCGGCAGGGTCGGAACAGGAGAGCGCACGAGGGAGCTTCCAGGGGGAAACG
CCTGGTATCTTTATAGTCCTGTCGGGTTTCGCCACCTCTGACTTGAGCGTCGATTTTTGTGATGCTCGTC
AGGGGGGCGGAGCCTATGGAAAAACGCCAGCAACGCGGCCTTTTTACGGTTCCTGGCCTTTTGCTGGCCT
TTTGCTCACATGTTCTTTCCTGCGTTATCCCCTGATTCTGTGGATAACCGTATTACCGCCTTTGAGTGAG
CTGATACCGCTCGCCGCAGCCGAACGACCGAGCGCAGCGAGTCAGTGAGCGAGGAAGCGGAAGAGCGCCC
AATACGCAAACCGCCTCTCCCCGCGCGTTGGCCGATTCATTAATGCAGCTGGCACGACAGGTTTCCCGAC
TGGAAAGCGGGCAGTGAGCGCAACGCAATTAATGTGAGTTAGCTCACTCATTAGGCACCCCAGGCTTTAC
ACTTTATGCTTCCGGCTCGTATGTTGTGTGGAATTGTGAGCGGATAACAATTTCACACAGGAAACAGCTA
TGACCATGATTACGCCAAGCGCGCAATTAACCCTCACTAAAGGGAACAAAAGCTGGAGCTGCAAGCTTAA
TGTAGTCTTATGCAATACTCTTGTAGTCTTGCAACATGGTAACGATGAGTTAGCAACATGCCTTACAAGG
AGAGAAAAAGCACCGTGCATGCCGATTGGTGGAAGTAAGGTGGTACGATCGTGCCTTATTAGGAAGGCAA
CAGACGGGTCTGACATGGATTGGACGAACCACTGAATTGCCGCATTGCAGAGATATTGTATTTAAGTGCC
TAGCTCGATACATAAACGGGTCTCTCTGGTTAGACCAGATCTGAGCCTGGGAGCTCTCTGGCTAACTAGG
GAACCCACTGCTTAAGCCTCAATAAAGCTTGCCTTGAGTGCTTCAAGTAGTGTGTGCCCGTCTGTTGTGT
GACTCTGGTAACTAGAGATCCCTCAGACCCTTTTAGTCAGTGTGGAAAATCTCTAGCAGTGGCGCCCGAA
CAGGGACTTGAAAGCGAAAGGGAAACCAGAGGAGCTCTCTCGACGCAGGACTCGGCTTGCTGAAGCGCGC
ACGGCAAGAGGCGAGGGGCGGCGACTGGTGAGTACGCCAAAAATTTTGACTAGCGGAGGCTAGAAGGAGA
GAGATGGGTGCGAGAGCGTCAGTATTAAGCGGGGGAGAATTAGATCGCGATGGGAAAAAATTCGGTTAAG
GCCAGGGGGAAAGAAAAAATATAAATTAAAACATATAGTATGGGCAAGCAGGGAGCTAGAACGATTCGCA
GTTAATCCTGGCCTGTTAGAAACATCAGAAGGCTGTAGACAAATACTGGGACAGCTACAACCATCCCTTC
AGACAGGATCAGAAGAACTTAGATCATTATATAATACAGTAGCAACCCTCTATTGTGTGCATCAAAGGAT
AGAGATAAAAGACACCAAGGAAGCTTTAGACAAGATAGAGGAAGAGCAAAACAAAAGTAAGACCACCGCA
CAGCAAGCGGCCGCTGATCTTCAGACCTGGAGGAGGAGATATGAGGGACAATTGGAGAAGTGAATTATAT
AAATATAAAGTAGTAAAAATTGAACCATTAGGAGTAGCACCCACCAAGGCAAAGAGAAGAGTGGTGCAGA
GAGAAAAAAGAGCAGTGGGAATAGGAGCTTTGTTCCTTGGGTTCTTGGGAGCAGCAGGAAGCACTATGGG
CGCAGCGTCAATGACGCTGACGGTACAGGCCAGACAATTATTGTCTGGTATAGTGCAGCAGCAGAACAAT
TTGCTGAGGGCTATTGAGGCGCAACAGCATCTGTTGCAACTCACAGTCTGGGGCATCAAGCAGCTCCAGG
CAAGAATCCTGGCTGTGGAAAGATACCTAAAGGATCAACAGCTCCTGGGGATTTGGGGTTGCTCTGGAAA
ACTCATTTGCACCACTGCTGTGCCTTGGAATGCTAGTTGGAGTAATAAATCTCTGGAACAGATTTGGAAT
CACACGACCTGGATGGAGTGGGACAGAGAAATTAACAATTACACAAGCTTAATACACTCCTTAATTGAAG
AATCGCAAAACCAGCAAGAAAAGAATGAACAAGAATTATTGGAATTAGATAAATGGGCAAGTTTGTGGAA
TTGGTTTAACATAACAAATTGGCTGTGGTATATAAAATTATTCATAATGATAGTAGGAGGCTTGGTAGGT
TTAAGAATAGTTTTTGCTGTACTTTCTATAGTGAATAGAGTTAGGCAGGGATATTCACCATTATCGTTTC
AGACCCACCTCCCAACCCCGAGGGGACCCGACAGGCCCGAAGGAATAGAAGAAGAAGGTGGAGAGAGAGA
CAGAGACAGATCCATTCGATTAGTGAACGGATCTCGACGGTATCGATCACGAGACTAGCCTCGAGCGGCC
GCCCCCTTCACCGAGGGCCTATTTCCCATGATTCCTTCATATTTGCATATACGATACAAGGCTGTTAGAG
AGATAATTGGAATTAATTTGACTGTAAACACAAAGATATTAGTACAAAATACGTGACGTAGAAAGTAATA
ATTTCTTGGGTAGTTTGCAGTTTTAAAATTATGTTTTAAAATGGACTATCATATGCTTACCGTAACTTGA
AAGTATTTCGATTTCTTGGCTTTATATATCTTGTGGAAAGGACGAAACACCGGCAAGGCCGTTATGGAAA
TTAACTCGAGTTAATTTCCATAACGGCCTTGTTTTTGAATTCTCGACCTCGAGACAAATGGCAGTATTCA
TCCACAATTTTAAAAGAAAAGGGGGGATTGGGGGGTACAGTGCAGGGGAAAGAATAGTAGACATAATAGC
AACAGACATACAAACTAAAGAATTACAAAAACAAATTACAAAAATTCAAAATTTTCGGGTTTATTACAGG
GACAGCAGAGATCCACTTTGGCCGCGGCTCGAGGGGGTTGGGGTTGCGCCTTTTCCAAGGCAGCCCTGGG
TTTGCGCAGGGACGCGGCTGCTCTGGGCGTGGTTCCGGGAAACGCAGCGGCGCCGACCCTGGGTCTCGCA
CATTCTTCACGTCCGTTCGCAGCGTCACCCGGATCTTCGCCGCTACCCTTGTGGGCCCCCCGGCGACGCT
TCCTGCTCCGCCCCTAAGTCGGGAAGGTTCCTTGCGGTTCGCGGCGTGCCGGACGTGACAAACGGAAGCC
GCACGTCTCACTAGTACCCTCGCAGACGGACAGCGCCAGGGAGCAATGGCAGCGCGCCGACCGCGATGGG
CTGTGGCCAATAGCGGCTGCTCAGCAGGGCGCGCCGAGAGCAGCGGCCGGGAAGGGGCGGTGCGGGAGGC
GGGGTGTGGGGCGGTAGTGTGGGCCCTGTTCCTGCCCGCGCGGTGTTCCGCATTCTGCAAGCCTCCGGAG
CGCACGTCGGCAGTCGGCTCCCTCGTTGACCGAATCACCGACCTCTCTCCCCAGGGGGATCCACCGGAGC
TTACCATGACCGAGTACAAGCCCACGGTGCGCCTCGCCACCCGCGACGACGTCCCCAGGGCCGTACGCAC
CCTCGCCGCCGCGTTCGCCGACTACCCCGCCACGCGCCACACCGTCGATCCGGACCGCCACATCGAGCGG
GTCACCGAGCTGCAAGAACTCTTCCTCACGCGCGTCGGGCTCGACATCGGCAAGGTGTGGGTCGCGGACG
ACGGCGCCGCGGTGGCGGTCTGGACCACGCCGGAGAGCGTCGAAGCGGGGGCGGTGTTCGCCGAGATCGG
CCCGCGCATGGCCGAGTTGAGCGGTTCCCGGCTGGCCGCGCAGCAACAGATGGAAGGCCTCCTGGCGCCG
CACCGGCCCAAGGAGCCCGCGTGGTTCCTGGCCACCGTCGGCGTCTCGCCCGACCACCAGGGCAAGGGTC
TGGGCAGCGCCGTCGTGCTCCCCGGAGTGGAGGCGGCCGAGCGCGCCGGGGTGCCCGCCTTCCTGGAGAC
CTCCGCGCCCCGCAACCTCCCCTTCTACGAGCGGCTCGGCTTCACCGTCACCGCCGACGTCGAGGTGCCC
GAAGGACCGCGCACCTGGTGCATGACCCGCAAGCCCGGTGCCTGACGCCCGCCCCACGACCCGCAGCGCC
CGACCGAAAGGAGCGCACGACCCCATGCATCGGTACCTTTAAGACCAATGACTTACAAGGCAGCTGTAGA
TCTTAGCCACTTTTTAAAAGAAAAGGGGGGACTGGAAGGGCTAATTCACTCCCAACGAAGACAAGATCTG
CTTTTTGCTTGTACTGGGTCTCTCTGGTTAGACCAGATCTGAGCCTGGGAGCTCTCTGGCTAACTAGGGA
ACCCACTGCTTAAGCCTCAATAAAGCTTGCCTTGAGTGCTTCAAGTAGTGTGTGCCCGTCTGTTGTGTGA
CTCTGGTAACTAGAGATCCCTCAGACCCTTTTAGTCAGTGTGGAAAATCTCTAGCAGTAGTAGTTCATGT
CATCTTATTATTCAGTATTTATAACTTGCAAAGAAATGAATATCAGAGAGTGAGAGGAACTTGTTTATTG
CAGCTTATAATGGTTACAAATAAAGCAATAGCATCACAAATTTCACAAATAAAGCATTTTTTTCACTGCA
TTCTAGTTGTGGTTTGTCCAAACTCATCAATGTATCTTATCATGTCTGGCTCTAGCTATCCCGCCCCTAA
CTCCGCCCATCCCGCCCCTAACTCCGCCCAGTTCCGCCCATTCTCCGCCCCATGGCTGACTAATTTTTTT
TATTTATGCAGAGGCCGAGGCCGCCTCGGCCTCTGAGCTATTCCAGAAGTAGTGAGGAGGCTTTTTTGGA
GGCCTAGGGACGTACCCAATTCGCCCTATAGTGAGTCGTATTACGCGCGCTCACTGGCCGTCGTTTTACA
ACGTCGTGACTGGGAAAACCCTGGCGTTACCCAACTTAATCGCCTTGCAGCACATCCCCCTTTCGCCAGC
TGGCGTAATAGCGAAGAGGCCCGCACCGATCGCCCTTCCCAACAGTTGCGCAGCCTGAATGGCGAATGGG
[124 nt withheld, positions 5111-5234]
C
[91 nt withheld, positions 5236-5326]
A
[49 nt withheld, positions 5328-5376]
CCTTTGACGTTGGAGTCCACGTTCTTT
[37 nt withheld, positions 5404-5440]
ACCCTATCTCGGTCTATTCTTTTGATTTATAAGGGATTTTGCCGATTTCGGCCTATTGGTTAAAAAATGA
GCTGATTTAACAAAAATTTAACGCGAATTTTAACAAAATATTAACGCTTACAATTTAGGTGGCACTTTTC
GGGGAAATGTGCGCGGAACCCCTATTTGTTTATTTTTCTAAATACATTCAAATATGTATCCGCTCATGAG
ACAATAACCCTGATAAATGCTTCAATAATATTGAAAAAGGAAGAGTATGAGTATTCAACATTTCCGTGTC
GCCCTTATTCCCTTTTTTGCGGCATTTTGCCTTCCTGTTTTTGCTCACCCAGAAACGCTGGTGAAAGTAA
AAGATGCTGAAGATCAGTTGGGTGCACGAGTGGGTTACATCGAACTGGATCTCAACAGCGGTAAGATCCT
TGAGAGTTTTCGCCCCGAAGAACGTTTTCCAATGATGAGCACTTTTAAAGTTCTGCTATGTGGCGCGGTA
TTATCCCGTATTGACGCCGGGCAAGAGCAACTCGGTCGCCGCATACACTATTCTCAGAATGACTTGGTTG
AGTACTCACCAGTCACAGAAAAGCATCTTACGGATGGCATGACAGTAAGAGAATTATGCAGTGCTGCCAT
AACCATGAGTGATAACACTGCGGCCAACTTACTTCTGACAACGATCGGAGGACCGAAGGAGCTAACCGCT
TTTTTGCACAACATGGGGGATCATGTAACTCGCCTTGATCGTTGGGAACCGGAGCTGAATGAAGCCATAC
CAAACGACGAGCGTGACACCACGATGCCTGTAGCAATGGCAACAACGTTGCGCAAACTATTAACTGGCGA
ACTACTTACTCTAGCTTCCCGGCAACAATTAATAGACTGGATGGAGGCGGATAAAGTTGCAGGACCACTT
CTGCGCTCGGCCCTTCCGGCTGGCTGGTTTATTGCTGATAAATCTGGAGCCGGTGAGCGTGGGTCTCGCG
GTATCATTGCAGCACTGGGGCCAGATGGTAAGCCCTCCCGTATCGTAGTTATCTACACGACGGGGAGTCA
GGCAACTATGGATGAACGAAATAGACAGATCGCTGAGATAGGTGCCTCACTGATTAAGCATTGGTAACTG
TCAGACCAAGTTTACTCATATATACTTTAGATTGATTTAAAACTTCATTTTTAATTTAAAAGGATCTAGG
TGAAGATCCTTTTTGATAATCTCATGACCAAAATCCCTTAACGTGAGTTTTCGTTCCACTGAGCGTCAGA
CCCCGTAGAAAAGATCAAAGGATCTTCTTGAGATCCTTTTTTTCTGCGCGTAATCTGCTGCTTGCAAACA
AAAAAACCACCGCTACCAGCGGTGGTTTGTTTGCCGGATCAAGAGCTACCAACTCTTTTTCCGAAGGTAA
CTGGCTTCAGCAGAGCGCAGATACCAAATACTGTTCTTCTAGTGTAGCCGTAGTTAGGCCACCACTTCAA
GAACTCTGTAGCACCGCCTACATACCTCGCTCTGCTAATCCTGTTACCAGTGGCTGCTGCCAGTGGCGAT
AAGTCGTGTCTTACCGGGTTGGACTCAAGACGATAGTTACCGGATAAGGCGCAGCGGTCGGGCTGAACGG
GGGGTTCGTGCACACAGCCCAGCTTGGAGCGAAC
Features (pLannotate 1.2.2; 25 found; start..end, strand, type, name):
    415..507     +  CDS            lacI (fragment): lac repressor; lacI; The lac repressor binds to the lac operator to inhibit transcription in E. coli. This inhibition can be relieved by adding lactose or isopropyl-β-D-thiogalactopyranoside (IPTG).
    520..541     +  protein_bind   CAP binding site: CAP binding activates transcription in the presence of cAMP. E. coli catabolite activator protein
    556..586     +  promoter       lac promoter: promoter for the E. coli lac operon
    594..610     +  protein_bind   lac operator: The lac repressor binds to the lac operator to inhibit transcription in E. coli. This inhibition can be relieved by adding lactose or isopropyl-β-D-thiogalactopyranoside (IPTG). lac repressor encoded by lacI
    655..673     +  promoter       T3 promoter: promoter for bacteriophage T3 RNA polymerase
    701..927     +  promoter       RSV promoter: Rous sarcoma virus enhancer/promoter
    928..1108    +  LTR            5' LTR (truncated): truncated 5' long terminal repeat (LTR) from HIV-1
   1155..1280    +  misc_feature   HIV-1 Ψ: packaging signal of human immunodeficiency virus type 1
   1264..1627    +  CDS            HIV-1 gag (fragment): gag protein from human immunodeficiency virus 1; gag
   1773..2006    +  misc_feature   RRE: The Rev response element (RRE) of HIV-1 allows for Rev-dependent mRNA export from the nucleus to the cytoplasm.
   2383..2483    +  CDS            Rev (fragment): human immunodeficiency virus 1 (HIV-1) Rev protein; rev; enhances nuclear export of unspliced and incompletely spliced viral mRNAs
   2533..2773    +  promoter       U6 promoter: RNA polymerase III promoter for human U6 snRNA
   2878..2995    +  misc_feature   cPPT/CTS: central polypurine tract and central termination sequence of HIV-1
   3044..3554    +  promoter       hPGK promoter: human phosphoglycerate kinase 1 promoter
   3576..4175    +  CDS            PuroR: puromycin N-acetyltransferase; pac from Streptomyces alboniger; confers resistance to puromycin
   4218..4301    +  CDS            nef (fragment): NEF_HV1Z2 - Experimental evidence at protein level: Swiss-Prot protein existence level 1. Extracellular Nef protein targets CD4(+) T-lymphocytes for apoptosis by interacting with CXCR4 surface receptors. From Human immunodeficiency virus type 1 group M subtype D (isolate Z2/CDC-Z34) (HIV-1).
   4303..4536    +  LTR            3' LTR (ΔU3): self-inactivating 3' long terminal repeat (LTR) from HIV-1
   4608..4729    +  polyA_signal   SV40 poly(A) signal: SV40 polyadenylation signal
   4769..4904    +  rep_origin     SV40 ori: SV40 origin of replication
   4925..4943    -  promoter       T7 promoter: promoter for bacteriophage T7 RNA polymerase
   4951..5106    +  CDS            lacZα (fragment): LacZα fragment of β-galactosidase; lacZ fragment
   5111..5539    +  rep_origin     f1 ori (sequence partly withheld): f1 bacteriophage origin of replication; arrow indicates direction of (+) strand synthesis
   5592..5696    +  promoter       AmpR promoter: bla
   5697..6557    +  CDS            AmpR: β-lactamase; bla; confers resistance to ampicillin, carbenicillin, and related antibiotics
   6728..232     +  rep_origin     ori (across the origin): high-copy-number ColE1/pMB1/pBR322/pUC origin of replication
