[The description below was written by a language model from this plasmid's Addgene catalogue record and pLannotate feature annotations shown in this document.]
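Description:
pLKO.1-Tet-Puro-shMMERVK10c_2 is a lentiviral shRNA vector built on a backbone recorded as pLKO.1 Tet Puro. It is designed to knock down transcripts of MMERVK10c, a mouse endogenous retrovirus family. It is maintained in E. coli as a high-copy plasmid through a ColE1/pUC-type origin with ampicillin selection (AmpR), and a recombination-deficient strain is recorded for growth, as is usual for LTR-containing plasmids. An f1 origin, an SV40 origin and leftover lac, T3 and T7 cloning-vector elements are also annotated.

The viral cassette has a third-generation, self-inactivating layout. An RSV promoter fused to a truncated HIV-1 5' LTR drives production of the genomic RNA in packaging cells. It is followed by the Ψ packaging signal with a partial gag sequence, the Rev response element for Rev-dependent nuclear export, the cPPT/CTS and a ΔU3 3' LTR that silences LTR promoter activity after integration; an SV40 poly(A) signal lies downstream. Within this unit, a human U6 RNA polymerase III promoter is positioned to express the hairpin, which should sit between U6 and the cPPT, although the shRNA itself is not annotated and the cloning sites are listed as unknown. A human PGK promoter drives puromycin N-acetyltransferase to select transduced mammalian cells.

Although the backbone name implies tetracycline control, the feature table of the 7,084 nt sequence shows no Tet repressor, tet operator or IRES. It resembles a standard constitutive pLKO.1-puro arrangement, so inducibility cannot be confirmed from the record. The suffix "_2" suggests it is one of several hairpins against the same target, for ERV knockdown in mouse cells.
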