Addgene plasmid #185021: pLKO.1-Tet-Puro-shMMERVK10c_2
Purpose: shRNA mediated knockdown
Depositing lab: Denes Hnisz. Depositing organization: Max Planck Institute for Molecular Genetics. Publication: Hijacking of transcriptional condensates by endogenous retroviruses. Asimi V, Sampath Kumar A, Niskanen H, Riemenschneider C, Hetzel S, Naderi J, Fasching N, Popitsch N, Du M, Kretzmer H, Smith ZD, Weigert R, Walther M, Mamde S, Meierhofer D, Wittler L, Buschow R, Timmermann B, Cisse II, Ameres SL, Meissner A, Hnisz D. Nat Genet. 2022 Aug;54(8):1238-1247. doi: 10.1038/s41588-022-01132-w. Epub 2022 Jul 21. PubMed 35864192.
Backbone
  Vector backbone: pLKO.1 Tet Puro
  Vector type: Lentiviral
Growth in bacteria
  Bacterial resistance: Ampicillin, 100 μg/mL
  Growth temperature: 37°C
  Growth strain: NEB Stable
  Copy number: High Copy
Gene/Insert
  Gene/Insert name: ERV_MMERVK10c
  gRNA/shRNA sequence: CAAGGCCGTTATGGAAATTAA
  Species: M. musculus (mouse)
  Cloning method: Restriction Enzyme; 5′ cloning site Unknown (unknown if destroyed); 3′ cloning site Unknown (unknown if destroyed)
Terms and licenses: Academic/Nonprofit Terms; Industry Terms: Not Available to Industry
How to cite: pLKO.1-Tet-Puro-shMMERVK10c_2 was a gift from Denes Hnisz (Addgene plasmid # 185021 ; http://n2t.net/addgene:185021 ; RRID:Addgene_185021)
